>Addgene plasmid #230600 | AiP1239 - pAAV-AiE2067m-minBG-FlpO-WPRE-HGHpA | addgene full sequence | sequence record 466220 | Addgene NGS Result
CCTGACTCCCCGTCGTGTAGATAACTACGATACGGGAGGGCTTACCATCTGGCCCCAGTGCTGCAATGAT
ACCGCGAGACCCACGCTCACCGGCTCCAGATTTATCAGCAATAAACCAGCCAGCCGGAAGGGCCGAGCGC
AGAAGTGGTCCTGCAACTTTATCCGCCTCCATCCAGTCTATTAATTGTTGCCGGGAAGCTAGAGTAAGTA
GTTCGCCAGTTAATAGTTTGCGCAACGTTGTTGCCATTGCTACAGGCATCGTGGTGTCACGCTCGTCGTT
TGGTATGGCTTCATTCAGCTCCGGTTCCCAACGATCAAGGCGAGTTACATGATCCCCCATGTTGTGCAAA
AAAGCGGTTAGCTCCTTCGGTCCTCCGATCGTTGTCAGAAGTAAGTTGGCCGCAGTGTTATCACTCATGG
TTATGGCAGCACTGCATAATTCTCTTACTGTCATGCCATCCGTAAGATGCTTTTCTGTGACTGGTGAGTA
CTCAACCAAGTCATTCTGAGAATAGTGTATGCGGCGACCGAGTTGCTCTTGCCCGGCGTCAATACGGGAT
AATACCGCGCCACATAGCAGAACTTTAAAAGTGCTCATCATTGGAAAACGTTCTTCGGGGCGAAAACTCT
CAAGGATCTTACCGCTGTTGAGATCCAGTTCGATGTAACCCACTCGTGCACCCAACTGATCTTCAGCATC
TTTTACTTTCACCAGCGTTTCTGGGTGAGCAAAAACAGGAAGGCAAAATGCCGCAAAAAAGGGAATAAGG
GCGACACGGAAATGTTGAATACTCATACTCTTCCTTTTTCAATATTATTGAAGCATTTATCAGGGTTATT
GTCTCATGAGCGGATACATATTTGAATGTATTTAGAAAAATAAACAAATAGGGGTTCCGCGCACATTTCC
CCGAAAAGTGCCACCTGACGTCTAAGAAACCATTATTATCATGACATTAACCTATAAAAATAGGCGTATC
ACGAGGCCCTTTCGTCTCGCGCGTTTCGGTGATGACGGTGAAAACCTCTGACACATGCAGCTCCCGGAGA
CGGTCACAGCTTGTCTGTAAGCGGATGCCGGGAGCAGACAAGCCCGTCAGGGCGCGTCAGCGGGTGTTGG
CGGGTGTCGGGGCTGGCTTAACTATGCGGCATCAGAGCAGATTGTACTGAGAGTGCACCATAAAATTGTA
AACGTTAATATTTTGTTAAAATTCGCGTTAAATTTTTGTTAAATCAGCTCATTTTTTAACCAATAGACCG
AAATCGGCAAAATCCCTTATAAATCAAAAGAATAGCCCGAGATAGAGT
[37 nt withheld, positions 1309-1345]
AAAGAACGTGGACTCCAACGTCAAAGG
[141 nt withheld, positions 1373-1513]
G
[46 nt withheld, positions 1515-1560]
A
[95 nt withheld, positions 1562-1656]
TATGCGGTGTGAAATACCGCACAGATGCGTAAGGAGAAAATACCGCATCAGGCGCCCCTGCAGGCAGCTG
CGCGCTCGCTCGCTCACTGAGGCCGCCCGGGCAAAGCCCGGGCGTCGGGCGACCTTTGGTCGCCCGGCCT
CAGTGAGCGAGCGAGCGCGCAGAGAGGGAGTGGCCAACTCCATCACTAGGGGTTCCTGCGGCCGCTCGGT
CCGCACGTGGTTACCTACAAAATCAGAAGGACAGGGAAGGGAGCAGTGGTTCACGCCTGTAATCCCAGCA
ATTTGGGAGGCCAAGGTGGGTAGATCACCTGAGATTAGGAGTTGGAGACCAGCCTGGCCAATATGGTGAA
ACCCCGTCTCTACCAAAAAAACAAAAATTAGCTGAGCCTGGTCATGCATGCCTGGAATCCCAACAACTCG
GGAGGCTGAGGCAGGAGAATCGCTTGAACCCAGGAGGCGGAGATTGCAGTGAGCCAAGATTGTGCCACTG
CACTCCAGCTTGGTTCCCAATAGACCCCGCAGGCCCTACAGGTTGTCTTCCCAACTTGCCCCTTGCTCCA
TACCACCCCCCTCCACCCCATAATATTATAGAAGGACACCTAGTCAGACAAAATGATGCAACTTAATTTT
ATTAGGACAAGGCTGGTGGGCACTGGAGTGGCAACTTCCAGGGCCAGGAGAGGCACTGGGGAGGGGTCAC
AGGGATGCCACCCGTAGATCTCTCGAGCAGCGCTCGGTATCGATGCGGGGAGGCGGCCCAAAGGGAGATC
CGACTCGTCTGAGGGCGAAGGCGAAGACGCGGAAGAGGCCGCAGAGCCGGCAGCAGGCCGCGGGAAGGAA
GGTCCGCTGGATTGAGGGCCGAAGGGACGTAGCAGAAGGACGTCCCGCGCAGAATCCAGGTGGCAACATA
GGCGAGCAGCCAAGGAAAGGACGATGATTTCCCCGACAACACCACGGAATTGTCAGTGCCCAACAGCCGA
GCCCCTGTCCAGCAGCGGGCAAGGCAGGCGGCGATGAGTTCCGCCGTGGCAATAGGGAGGGGGAAAGCGA
AAGTCCCGGAAAGGAGCTGACAGGTGGTGGCAATGCCCCAACCAGTGGGGGTTGCGTCAGCAAACACAGT
GCACACCACGCCACGTTGCCTGACAACGGGCCACAACTCCTCATAAAGAGACAGCAACCAGGATTTATAC
AAGGAGGAGAAAATGAAAGCCATACGGGAAGCAATAGCATGATACAAAGGCATTAAAGCAGCGTATCCAC
ATAGCGTAAAAGGAGCAACATAGTTAAGAATACCAGTCAATCTTTCACAAATTTTGTAATCCAGAGGTTG
ATTATCGATAAGCTTGATATCGAATTCTCAGATCCGCCTGTTGATGTAGCTGCTCAGGTAGTCCAGCACC
TCCTGGCTGATGATGCCGTTCCAGGCGGGGTATCTGATGCTGCCCTCGGCGCTGCCCTTCAGCTGCTCGA
TGTGCTGCCACTCCTCGATGGGGTTGGTCTCGTCCTTCAGGGCGATCATCTCCTTGCTGATGGGGTCGTA
GGCGTAGTACCTGGACACCAGGGCGAAGTAGTGGTCGGGGATGGCGGTGATCTGGTGGGTGTAGGTGGTC
CTGGCCACGGCGGAGGCCCTCTTGTCGCTCCAGTTGCCCACCACGTTTGTCAGCTCGGTCAGGCCCTTCA
TGCTCAGAAAGCTGGTCATCAGGTGCCTGCCGATGTGGCTCTTAGGGCCGTTCTTGATAGCGAAGATGGG
GTAGGGGGCGTTCTTCTTCAGGGCCTTGTTGTAGCTGCGCACCAGGTTGTCCTTCAGCAGCTGGTACTCC
TGCTTGTTGCTGCTGCTGTTGCCGGTCCTGTTCACTCTCTTCAGCACGGGCTCGCTGTTCCTCAGGAACT
CGTCCAGGTACACCAGGGGGTCGATCCTGCCTCTGGCGCTGAAAAAGTAGATGTGCCTGGACACGCTTGT
CTTGGTCTCGGTCACCAGGCACTGAATGATCACGCCCAGGTACTTGTTCTGCACCAGCTTGAAGCTCTTG
GGGTCCACGTTCTTGATGTCGCTGAACCTGCCGCAGTTGATGAATGTGGCCAGGAACAGGAACTGGTACA
GGGTCTTGGTCTTGGTGAACCTGCTGGTGTACTCGAAGCTGTTCAGGATCTTCTCGGTGATCTCCCAGAT
GCTCTCGCCCTCGGACAGCAGGGCCTTCAGCATCTTCTTGCTGTGGCTGTTGCCCTTGTCGGCCTCCTCG
CTGCTCTCGAACTGCAGCTGCAGGCTGGACACGATGTCGGTGATGTCGCTCTGGTGCTTCTGGCCGTTGT
AAGGGATGATGGTGAACTCCCAGGCGGGGATCAGCTTCTTCAGGCTGGCCTCCAGGATGGTGGCCTTCTG
GGTCTTGTACTTGAACTGCAGGCTCTTGTTCACGATGTCGAAGCTCAGGCTGTTGCTGATGATGGTGTTG
TAGCTCATGAAGGTGGCCCTCTTGATGGCGGTGCCGTTGTGGGTGATCATCCAGCACAGGTAGGTCAGCT
CGGCGGCACAGCTGGCGATCTTCTCGCCGCTGGGCCTCTCGAATCTCTCCACGAACTGCCGCACCAGCAC
CTTGGGGGGGGTCTTGCACAGGATGTCGAACTGGCTCATCACCTTCCTCTTCTTCTTAGGAGCCATGGTG
GCCACGCCAGAAGCAAATGTAAGCAATAGATGGCTCTGCCCTGACTTTTATGCCCAGCCCGAGCTCCTGT
ATTGACAATTACCTCCAGTGTTGCATGGAATTTAATGCCTAAATAATGAAGTCAAAGAACAATGAGGGAG
ACTGAGCATTTGAATATACTTGATTGATTCATTTCTCGATCCCGTTTAATAACCCACTTATTTGGTGACA
CTTAAGTTCAGCAGACTTAGAAAGAACAGAACACGCCAGAGAGACAATGTTGCACAGATTAATAACTGGA
TGTGGGTACAGGCTAGTGCCCCCTAATAGCAGCACAAAAATAGGTTATCGTCAAAAATCTAGACTTAATG
TTCTGAAATGGGGATTCGTGCTTTTCCTTTATATGAGTCCATACTTATCACCATGGGCTAATGGGACATA
AACCAGAAATCAGGAGCTAACTGTGCAATTCCGGGGGAGTGGGCTTTTTGAATTTAATACCTTCTAAGAT
CGTGATCTTTGCTTGAGATCTTTAATGTTTAAATTACAATGTGTGAATATTAAACACAGTTGATTGCAAC
TGAACTCTCTGACGCGTGCGGCCGCAGGAACCCCTAGTGATGGAGTTGGCCACTCCCTCTCTGCGCGCTC
GCTCGCTCACTGAGGCCGGGCGACCAAAGGTCGCCCGACGCCCGGGCGGCCTCAGTGAGCGAGCGAGCGC
GCAGCTGCCTGCAGGACATGTGAGCAAAAGGCCAGCAAAAGGCCAGGAACCGTAAAAAGGCCGCGTTGCT
GGCGTTTTTCCATAGGCTCCGCCCCCCTGACGAGCATCACAAAAATCGACGCTCAAGTCAGAGGTGGCGA
AACCCGACAGGACTATAAAGATACCAGGCGTTTCCCCCTGGAAGCTCCCTCGTGCGCTCTCCTGTTCCGA
CCCTGCCGCTTACCGGATACCTGTCCGCCTTTCTCCCTTCGGGAAGCGTGGCGCTTTCTCATAGCTCACG
CTGTAGGTATCTCAGTTCGGTGTAGGTCGTTCGCTCCAAGCTGGGCTGTGTGCACGAACCCCCCGTTCAG
CCCGACCGCTGCGCCTTATCCGGTAACTATCGTCTTGAGTCCAACCCGGTAAGACACGACTTATCGCCAC
TGGCAGCAGCCACTGGTAACAGGATTAGCAGAGCGAGGTATGTAGGCGGTGCTACAGAGTTCTTGAAGTG
GTGGCCTAACTACGGCTACACTAGAAGAACAGTATTTGGTATCTGCGCTCTGCTGAAGCCAGTTACCTTC
GGAAAAAGAGTTGGTAGCTCTTGATCCGGCAAACAAACCACCGCTGGTAGCGGTGGTTTTTTTGTTTGCA
AGCAGCAGATTACGCGCAGAAAAAAAGGATCTCAAGAAGATCCTTTGATCTTTTCTACGGGGTCTGACGC
TCAGTGGAACGAAAACTCACGTTAAGGGATTTTGGTCATGAGATTATCAAAAAGGATCTTCACCTAGATC
CTTTTAAATTAAAAATGAAGTTTTAAATCAATCTAAAGTATATATGAGTAAACTTGGTCTGACAGTTACC
AATGCTTAATCAGTGAGGCACCTATCTCAGCGATCTGTCTATTTCGTTCATCCATAGTTG
Features (pLannotate 1.2.2; 14 found; start..end, strand, type, name):
    797..901     -  promoter       AmpR promoter: bla
    996..1031    +  CDS            rop (fragment): Rop protein, which maintains plasmids at low copy number; rop
   1133..1182    +  misc_feature   bom (fragment): basis of mobility region from pBR322
   1183..1638    -  rep_origin     f1 ori (sequence partly withheld): f1 bacteriophage origin of replication; arrow indicates direction of (+) strand synthesis
   1657..1708    +  misc_feature   bom (fragment): basis of mobility region from pBR322
   1713..1853    -  repeat_region  AAV2 ITR: inverted terminal repeat of adeno-associated virus serotype 2 inverted
   1893..2369    -  polyA_signal   hGH poly(A) signal: human growth hormone polyadenylation signal
   2401..2989    -  misc_feature   WPRE: woodchuck hepatitis virus posttranscriptional regulatory element
   2989..3013    -  misc_feature   MCS (fragment): pBluescript multiple cloning site
   3014..4312    -  CDS            FLPo: nuclear-targeted site-specific recombinase FLPo is a mouse codon-optimized fusion between the SV40 nuclear localization signal and a thermostable version of the Saccharomyces cerevisiae site-specific recombinase FLP. Recombination occurs at FRT sequences.
   4937..4964    -  repeat_region  AAV2 ITR (fragment): inverted terminal repeat of adeno-associated virus serotype 2 inverted
   4993..5020    -  repeat_region  AAV2 ITR (fragment): inverted terminal repeat of adeno-associated virus serotype 2 inverted
   5093..5681    -  rep_origin     ori: high-copy-number ColE1/pMB1/pBR322/pUC origin of replication
   5852..796     -  CDS            AmpR (across the origin): β-lactamase; bla; confers resistance to ampicillin, carbenicillin, and related antibiotics
