[The description below was written by a language model from this plasmid's Addgene catalogue record and pLannotate feature annotations shown in this document.]
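Description:
AiP1239 - pAAV-AiE2067m-minBG-FlpO-WPRE-HGHpA is an AAV transfer plasmid on a pAAV2 backbone, about 5.9 kb in the sequenced record, intended for packaging recombinant adeno-associated virus that expresses a recombinase in selected brain cell populations. It is maintained in bacteria through a high-copy ColE1/pUC-type origin and selected with ampicillin via the bla gene and its promoter. An f1 phage origin and small remnants of pBR322 rop and bom sequences are also present in the backbone. The annotation identifies one complete AAV2 inverted terminal repeat beside the polyadenylation signal. At the opposite end only two short ITR fragments were detected, which may reflect the difficulty of sequencing or annotating these repeats rather than a known truncation.

Between the ITRs, the payload is a single expression cassette. AiE2067m, an enhancer sequence, sits upstream of the minBG minimal promoter, which has little activity by itself, so cell-type specificity comes from the enhancer. Neither element is annotated in the feature table, but an unannotated stretch between the FLPo coding sequence and the upstream ITR fragments fits their expected position. The cassette drives FlpO, a mouse codon-optimised, thermostable, SV40 NLS-fused version of yeast FLP that recombines FRT sites. A WPRE follows to enhance transcript stability and expression, and the human growth hormone poly(A) signal terminates the transcript.

Delivered as AAV, the construct would supply Flp activity in enhancer-defined cells, allowing Flp-dependent reporters or effectors to be switched on there. The record does not state which cell populations AiE2067m targets, though the associated study concerns genetic access to cortical cell types.
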