Addgene plasmid #230600: AiP1239 - pAAV-AiE2067m-minBG-FlpO-WPRE-HGHpA
Purpose: AiE2067m is an enhancer sequence, designed to drive AAV-mediated transgene expression in specific populations of brain cells
Depositing lab: Allen Institute for Brain Science & Bosiljka Tasic. Depositing organization: Allen Institute. Publication: A suite of enhancer AAVs and transgenic mouse lines for genetic access to cortical cell types. Ben-Simon Y, Hooper M, Narayan S, Daigle TL, Dwivedi D, Way SW, Oster A, Stafford DA, Mich JK, Taormina MJ, Martinez RA, Opitz-Araya X, Roth JR, Alexander JR, Allen S, Amster A, Arbuckle J, Ayala A, Baker PM, Bakken TE, Barcelli T, Barta S, Bendrick J, Bertagnolli D, Bielstein C, Bishwakarma P, Bowlus J, Boyer G, Brouner K, Casian B, Casper T, Chakka AB, Chakrabarty R, Chance RK, Chavan S, Clark M, Colbert K, Collman F, Daniel S, Departee M, DiValentin P, Donadio N, Dotson N, Egdorf T, Fliss T, Gabitto M, Garcia J, Gary A, Gasperini M, Gloe J, Goldy J, Gore BB, Graybuck L, Greisman N, Haeseleer F, Halterman C, Haradon Z, Hastings SD, Helback O, Ho W, Hockemeyer D, Huang C, Huff S, Hunker A, Johansen N, Jones D, Juneau Z, Kalmbach B, Kannan M, Khem S, Kussick E, Kutsal R, Larsen R, Lee C, Lee AY, Leibly M, Lenz GH, Li S, Liang E, Lusk N, Madigan Z, Malloy J, Malone J, McCue R, Melchor J, Mollenkopf T, Moosman S, Morin E, Newman D, Ng L, Ngo K, Omstead V, Otto S, Oyama A, Pena N, Pham T, Phillips E, Pom CA, Potekhina L, Ransford S, Ray PL, Rette D, Reynoldson C, Rimorin C, Rocha D, Ruiz A, Sanchez REA, Sawyer L, Sedeno-Cortes A, Sevigny JP, Shapovalova N, Shepard N, Shulga L, Sigler AR, Siverts L, Soliman S, Somasundaram S, Staats B, Stewart K, Szelenyi E, Tieu M, Trader C, Tran A, van Velthoven CTJ, Walker M, Wang Y, Weed N, Wirthlin M, Wood T, Wynalda B, Yao Z, Zhou T, Ariza J, Dee N, Reding M, Ronellenfitch K, Mufti S, Sunkin SM, Smith KA, Esposito L, Waters J, Thyagarajan B, Yao S, Lein ES, Zeng H, Levi BP, Ngai J, Ting JT, Tasic B. Cell. 2025 May 16:S0092-8674(25)00513-6. doi: 10.1016/j.cell.2025.05.002. PubMed 40403729.
Backbone
  Vector backbone: pAAV2
  Vector type: AAV
Growth in bacteria
  Bacterial resistance: Ampicillin, 100 μg/mL
  Growth temperature: 37°C
  Growth strain: NEB Stable
  Copy number: High Copy
Gene/Insert
  Gene/Insert name: FlpO
  Species: Synthetic
  Promoter: minBG
  Cloning method: Restriction Enzyme; 5′ cloning site MluI (unknown if destroyed); 3′ cloning site SacI (unknown if destroyed)
Terms and licenses: Academic/Nonprofit Terms; Industry Terms: Not Available to Industry
How to cite: AiP1239 - pAAV-AiE2067m-minBG-FlpO-WPRE-HGHpA was a gift from Allen Institute for Brain Science & Bosiljka Tasic (Addgene plasmid # 230600 ; http://n2t.net/addgene:230600 ; RRID:Addgene_230600)
